>Addgene plasmid #218758 | pAAV-hSyn-ConVERGD-(HA)hM3Dq-W3SL | addgene full sequence | sequence record 432146 | Addgene NGS Result
GGTTATGGCAGCACTGCATAATTCTCTTACTGTCATGCCATCCGTAAGATGCTTTTCTGTGACTGGTGAG
TACTCAACCAAGTCATTCTGAGAATAGTGTATGCGGCGACCGAGTTGCTCTTGCCCGGCGTCAATACGGG
ATAATACCGCGCCACATAGCAGAACTTTAAAAGTGCTCATCATTGGAAAACGTTCTTCGGGGCGAAAACT
CTCAAGGATCTTACCGCTGTTGAGATCCAGTTCGATGTAACCCACTCGTGCACCCAACTGATCTTCAGCA
TCTTTTACTTTCACCAGCGTTTCTGGGTGAGCAAAAACAGGAAGGCAAAATGCCGCAAAAAAGGGAATAA
GGGCGACACGGAAATGTTGAATACTCATACTCTTCCTTTTTCAATATTATTGAAGCATTTATCAGGGTTA
TTGTCTCATGAGCGGATACATATTTGAATGTATTTAGAAAAATAAACAAATAGGGGTTCCGCGCACATTT
CCCCGAAAAGTGCCACCTGACGTCTAAGAAACCATTATTATCATGACATTAACCTATAAAAATAGGCGTA
TCACGAGGCCCTTTTGTCTCGCGCGTTTCGGTGATGACGGTGAAAACCTCTGACACATGCAGCTCCCGGA
GACTGTCACAGCTTGTCTGTAAGCGGATGCCGGGAGCAGACAAGCCCGTCAGGGCGCGTCAGCGGGTGTT
GGCGGGTGTCGGGGCTGGCTTAACTATGCGGCATCAGAGCAGATTGTACTGAGAGTGCACCATATGCGGT
GTGAAATACCGCACAGATGCGTAAGGAGAAAATACCGCATCAGGCGCCATTCGCCATTCAGGCTGCGCAA
CTGTTGGGAAGGGCGATCGGTGCGGGCCTCTTCGCTATTACGCCAGCTGGCGAAAGGGGGATGTGCTGCA
AGGCGATTAAGTTGGGTAACGCCAGGGTTTTCCCAGTCACGACGTTGTAAAACGACGGCCAGTGAATTGA
CGCGTATTGGGATCCAATCCTGCAGGCAGCTGCGCGCTCGCTCGCTCACTGAGGCCGCCCGGGCGTCGGG
CGACCTTTGGTCGCCCGGCCTCAGTGAGCGAGCGAGCGCGCAGAGAGGGAGTGGCCAACTCCATCACTAG
GGGTTCCTGCGGCCGCAGATGCTGCACGGGCCCGCGATCGCAGTGCAAGTGGGTTTTAGGACCAGGATGA
GGCGGGGTGGGGGTGCCTACCTGACGACCGACCCCGACCCACTGGACAAGCACCCAACCCCCATTCCCCA
AATTGCGCATCCCCTATCAGAGAGGGGGAGGGGAAACAGGATGCGGCGAGGCGCGTGCGCACTGCCAGCT
TCAGCACCGCGGACAGTGCCTTCGCCCCCGCCTGGCGGCGCGCGCCACCGCCGCCTCAGCACTGAAGGCG
CGCTGACGTCACTCGCCGGTCCCCCGCAAACTCCCCTTCCCGGCCACCTTGGTCGCGTCCGCGCCGCCGC
CGGCCCAGCCGGACCGCACCACGCGAGGCGCGAGATAGGGGGGCACGGGCGCGACCATCTGCGCTGCGGC
GCCGGCGACTCAGCGCTGCCTCAGTCTGCGGTGGGCAGCGGAGGAGTCGTGTCGTGCCTGAGAGCGCAGG
GTACCGCTAGCGAAGTTCCTATTCTTCAAAAGGTATAGGAACTTCATCAAAATAGGAAGACCAATGCTTC
ACCATCGACCCGAATTGCCAAGCATCACCATCGACACGAAGTTCCTATTCCGAAGTTCCTATTCTCTAGA
AAGTATAGGAACTTCGTCGACCTTAAGATAACTTCGTATAGCATACATTATACGAAGTTATAAAAACAAA
AAGAAAAGCGCGTTTCGTCCTATTTGGGACTCGTCAGCTGGATGTACGCGTTTCCGCGAATCCAGGACGC
GCAAAGAAAGAAAATAACTTCGTATAGCATACATTATACGAAGTTATGCTACAAGGCCTGCTCGGGTGCG
CGCTTGTGAAAAATGACCGACTGTCTCTGCTGGTACTGCTGCTTGCGCCTCTTTTTTTTGTCACACTGGC
ACAGCAGCAGCATCTTGAAAGTGGTTCTGAATGTTTTGTTGCACAGAGCATAGCACACGGGGTTCACGGT
GCTGTTGATGTAGCACAGCCAGTAGCCCAGATTCCAAAAGGTTTTGGGTATGCAGCTGTCACAAAAGGTG
TTCACCAGAACCATGATGTTGTATGGGGTCCAAGTGATGATGAAGGCAAGCAAGATCGCACTGAGGGTCT
GGGCCGCTTTCTTCTCCTTGACCAGGGACATCCTTTTCCGCTTAGTGATCTGACTTCTGGTCTTCAGAGC
AAACCTCTTGGCCAGAGTGGCTTCCTTGAAGGACAGAGGTAGAGTGGCCGTGCTCTTACCCACTGAGGAG
TTGACGTCAGAAGTCTTAGCTGTGTCCACGGCTGACTCTAGCTGGATGGGAAGCTTGGAGAAGCTTTTTG
GAAAACTGCCTCCATCGTCCACGCTCTTCTGGGCCTGCAGCTTGTCGGCTTTCCTCTCCAAGTCCACCAT
CCCCAGCTCCTCCTCAGGCACCTGCAGGTTGTCCGATGAGGGTAACTTGGTGGAGTTGAGGATGGTGCTG
TGACCCGGAAGCTTGAGCACGATGGAGTAGATGGCTCTCGTCTCGGAGCCAATGTCCTCCTCGTCGGAGG
AGGCGGAGTTCTCCAGGGAGGCAGCAGCATCATTGTTGTTCCAACTGTCACTGCTGCTGTGGTCTTGGTC
CATCTGCTCGGAGCTGGGTTTCCAGCTCTTGGTTGTGAACCAGAAGTGGCAGCGGCCATACTTCCTCCTG
TTGGAGCGTTTCATGCTTTGCTGTTGAAGTTCGTAACTGCTGCAGCTTCGAGAACTGCCCGTGGGGTGGA
CAAAGTTTTCTGTCTCTGCCTCTGTCCCAGAGGCTTGCAGGCCAGCAAGCTCTTTGGTACGCTTTTCAGT
TTCCTTATAGATCCTCCAGTATAAAATAGTCATAATGGTGACAGGCATATAAAAACCAGCGATGGCTGTG
CCAAAAGTAATGGTGGGCTCACTGAGGAACTGAATGAAGCACTCTCCCGGAGGCACAGTTCTCTTTCCAA
CAAAGTATTGCCAGAACAAGATGGCAGGAGCCCAAAGGACAAAGGAGATGACCCAAGCCAGACCGATCAT
CACACCGGCTCTCTTTGTTGTTCGTTTGGCTCGGTACGTGAGCGGCCTCGTGATGGAAAAGTATCTGTCA
AAGCTGATGACCAGAAGATTCATAACAGAGGCATTGCTGGCTACGCAGTCAATGGCAAGCCAGAGGTCAC
AGGCCAAGTTCCCTAAGGCCCATCGATTCATGATGATGTAGGTCGTAAACAGATTCATTGAAATGACCCC
GATAATCAGATCGGCACAGGCCAGGCTTAAGAGGAAGTAGTTGTTGACCGTCTTCAGCTGCTTGTTGACC
TTAAATGACACAATTACCAGGATGTTGCCGATGATGGTCACCAAGGCCAGGATGCCCGTTAAGAAAGCGA
TGAAGACCACTTGCCAGACGGTATGACCTCCCAGAGGGTCATCGGTGGTACCGTCTGGAGAGGAGAAATT
GCCAGCTGCTCGAGAAACATTGTAGCTGCCGAAATGAGTGACGGTTCCCGGGGGCAGCCCTGCATCGGAG
GGGCTGTGTATCCAGGAGGAGCTGATGTTTGGAAACAAAGGCGAGGTTGTACTGTTATTGTGCAAGGTAG
CGTAATCTGGAACATCGTATGGGTACATGGTGGCTACCGGTCTCGAGGAAGTTCCTATACCTTTTGAAGA
ATAGGAACTTCATCAAAATAGGAAGACCAATGCTTCACCATCGACCCGAATTGCCAAGCATCACCATCGA
CACGAAGTTCCTATACTTTCTAGAGAATAGGAACTTCGGAATAGTAACTTCCGTACGAAGCTTTCTAGAG
CTTAGCCGATTCGATATTCGATGCCCGAGATAATCAACCTCTGGATTACAAAATTTGTGAAAGATTGACT
GGTATTCTTAACTATGTTGCTCCTTTTACGCTATGTGGATACGCTGCTTTAATGCCTTTGTATCATGCTA
TTGCTTCCCGTATGGCTTTCATTTTCTCCTCCTTGTATAAATCCTGGTTAGTTCTTGCCACGGCGGAACT
CATCGCCGCCTGCCTTGCCCGCTGCTGGACAGGGGCTCGGCTGTTGGGCACTGACAATTCCGTGGTGTTT
ATTTGTGAAATTTGTGATGCTATTGCTTTATTTGTAACCATCTAGCTTTATTTGTGAAATTTGTGATGCT
ATTGCTTTATTTGTAACCATTATAAGCTGCAATAAACAAGTTAACAACAACAATTGCATTCATTTTATGT
TTCAGGTTCAGGGGGAGATGTGGGAGGTTTTTTAAAGCGGCCGGTAACCGGAGCTCCAGGAACCCCTAGT
GATGGAGTTGGCCACTCCCTCTCTGCGCGCTCGCTCGCTCACTGAGGCCGGGCGACCAAAGGTCGCCCGA
CGCCCGGGCTTTGCCCGGGCGGCCTCAGTGAGCGAGCGAGCGCGCAGCTGCCTGCAGGATTGGATCCCAA
TGGCGCGCCGAGCTTGGCGTAATCATGGTCATAGCTGTTTCCTGTGTGAAATTGTTATCCGCTCACAATT
CCACACAACATACGAGCCGGAAGCATAAAGTGTAAAGCCTGGGGTGCCTAATGAGTGAGCTAACTCACAT
TAATTGCGTTGCGCTCACTGCCCGCTTTCCAGTCGGGAAACCTGTCGTGCCAGCTGCATTAATGAATCGG
CCAACGCGCGGGGAGAGGCGGTTTGCGTATTGGGCGCTCTTCCGCTTCCTCGCTCACTGACTCGCTGCGC
TCGGTCGTTCGGCTGCGGCGAGCGGTATCAGCTCACTCAAAGGCGGTAATACGGTTATCCACAGAATCAG
GGGATAACGCAGGAAAGAACATGTGAGCAAAAGGCCAGCAAAAGGCCAGGAACCGTAAAAAGGCCGCGTT
GCTGGCGTTTTTCCATAGGCTCCGCCCCCCTGACGAGCATCACAAAAATCGACGCTCAAGTCAGAGGTGG
CGAAACCCGACAGGACTATAAAGATACCAGGCGTTTCCCCCTGGAAGCTCCCTCGTGCGCTCTCCTGTTC
CGACCCTGCCGCTTACCGGATACCTGTCCGCCTTTCTCCCTTCGGGAAGCGTGGCGCTTTCTCATAGCTC
ACGCTGTAGGTATCTCAGTTCGGTGTAGGTCGTTCGCTCCAAGCTGGGCTGTGTGCACGAACCCCCCGTT
CAGCCCGACCGCTGCGCCTTATCCGGTAACTATCGTCTTGAGTCCAACCCGGTAAGACACGACTTATCGC
CACTGGCAGCAGCCACTGGTAACAGGATTAGCAGAGCGAGGTATGTAGGCGGTGCTACAGAGTTCTTGAA
GTGGTGGCCTAACTACGGCTACACTAGAAGAACAGTATTTGGTATCTGCGCTCTGCTGAAGCCAGTTACC
TTCGGAAAAAGAGTTGGTAGCTCTTGATCCGGCAAACAAACCACCGCTGGTAGCGGTGGTTTTTTTGTTT
GCAAGCAGCAGATTACGCGCAGAAAAAAAGGATCTCAAGAAGATCCTTTGATCTTTTCTACGGGGTCTGA
CGCTCAGTGGAACGAAAACTCACGTTAAGGGATTTTGGTCATGAGATTATCAAAAAGGATCTTCACCTAG
ATCCTTTTAAATTAAAAATGAAGTTTTAAATCAATCTAAAGTATATATGAGTAAACTTGGTCTGACAGTT
ACCAATGCTTAATCAGTGAGGCACCTATCTCAGCGATCTGTCTATTTCGTTCATCCATAGTTGCCTGACT
CCCCGTCGTGTAGATAACTACGATACGGGAGGGCTTACCATCTGGCCCCAGTGCTGCAATGATACCGCGA
GAACCACGCTCACCGGCTCCAGATTTATCAGCAATAAACCAGCCAGCCGGAAGGGCCGAGCGCAGAAGTG
GTCCTGCAACTTTATCCGCCTCCATCCAGTCTATTAATTGTTGCCGGGAAGCTAGAGTAAGTAGTTCGCC
AGTTAATAGTTTGCGCAACGTTGTTGCCATTGCTACAGGCATCGTGGTGTCACGCTCGTCGTTTGGTATG
GCTTCATTCAGCTCCGGTTCCCAACGATCAAGGCGAGTTACATGATCCCCCATGTTGTGCAAAAAAGCGG
TTAGCTCCTTCGGTCCTCCGATCGTTGTCAGAAGTAAGTTGGCCGCAGTGTTATCACTCAT
Features (pLannotate 1.2.2; 25 found; start..end, strand, type, name):
    379..483     -  promoter       AmpR promoter: bla
    578..613     +  CDS            rop (fragment): Rop protein, which maintains plasmids at low copy number; rop
    715..814     +  misc_feature   bom (fragment): basis of mobility region from pBR322
    820..977     -  CDS            lacZα (fragment): LacZα fragment of β-galactosidase; lacZ fragment
   1010..1037    +  repeat_region  AAV2 ITR (fragment): inverted terminal repeat of adeno-associated virus serotype 2 inverted
   1066..1093    +  repeat_region  AAV2 ITR (fragment): inverted terminal repeat of adeno-associated virus serotype 2 inverted
   1162..1609    +  promoter       hSyn promoter: human synapsin I promoter; confers neuron-specific expression (Kügler et al., 2003)
   1718..1765    +  protein_bind   FRT: FLP-mediated recombination occurs in the 8-bp core sequence TCTAGAAA (Turan and Bode, 2011). FLP recombinase from the Saccharomyces cerevisiae 2μ plasmid
   1778..1811    +  protein_bind   loxP: Cre-mediated recombination occurs in the 8-bp core sequence (GCATACAT). Cre recombinase
   1813..1862    -  ncRNA          Hammerhead 1: Accession: RF00163 - Hammerhead ribozyme (type I)
   1904..1937    +  protein_bind   loxP: Cre-mediated recombination occurs in the 8-bp core sequence (GCATACAT). Cre recombinase
   1942..3708    -  CDS            CHRM3: ACM3_HUMAN - Experimental evidence at protein level: Swiss-Prot protein existence level 1. The muscarinic acetylcholine receptor mediates various cellular responses, including inhibition of adenylate cyclase, breakdown of phosphoinositides and modulation of potassium channels through the action of G proteins. Primary transducing effect is Pi turnover. From Homo sapiens (Human).
   3709..3735    -  CDS            3xHA (fragment): three tandem HA epitope tags
   3854..3887    -  protein_bind   FRT (minimal): supports FLP-mediated excision but not integration (Turan and Bode, 2011) FLP recombinase from the Saccharomyces cerevisiae 2μ plasmid
   3952..4109    +  misc_feature   WPRE (fragment): woodchuck hepatitis virus posttranscriptional regulatory element
   4115..4199    +  misc_feature   WPRE (fragment): woodchuck hepatitis virus posttranscriptional regulatory element
   4198..4241    -  polyA_signal   SV40 poly(A) signal (fragment): SV40 polyadenylation signal
   4245..4312    -  polyA_signal   SV40 poly(A) signal (fragment): SV40 polyadenylation signal
   4398..4538    +  repeat_region  AAV2 ITR: inverted terminal repeat of adeno-associated virus serotype 2 inverted
   4602..4618    -  protein_bind   lac operator: The lac repressor binds to the lac operator to inhibit transcription in E. coli. This inhibition can be relieved by adding lactose or isopropyl-β-D-thiogalactopyranoside (IPTG). lac repressor encoded by lacI
   4626..4656    -  promoter       lac promoter: promoter for the E. coli lac operon
   4671..4692    -  protein_bind   CAP binding site: CAP binding activates transcription in the presence of cAMP. E. coli catabolite activator protein
   4705..4797    -  CDS            lacI (fragment): lac repressor; lacI; The lac repressor binds to the lac operator to inhibit transcription in E. coli. This inhibition can be relieved by adding lactose or isopropyl-β-D-thiogalactopyranoside (IPTG).
   4980..5568    -  rep_origin     ori: high-copy-number ColE1/pMB1/pBR322/pUC origin of replication
   5739..378     -  CDS            AmpR (across the origin): β-lactamase; bla; confers resistance to ampicillin, carbenicillin, and related antibiotics
