[The description below was written by a language model from this plasmid's Addgene catalogue record and pLannotate feature annotations shown in this document.]
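Description:
pAAV-hSyn-ConVERGD-(HA)hM3Dq-W3SL is a 6.2 kb AAV transfer plasmid for producing recombinant adeno-associated virus that delivers an intersectionally gated chemogenetic actuator to neurons. It is propagated in E. coli through a ColE1/pUC-type origin and selected with ampicillin via the bla gene. The catalogue lists it as low copy, although the origin is annotated as a high-copy type. Small remnants of rop, bom, lacZα and lac regulatory sequence in the backbone are cloning-vector leftovers with no evident role. AAV2 inverted terminal repeats flank the expression cassette and allow it to be packaged. The right ITR is annotated in full, while the left one is detected only as short fragments.

Within the ITRs, the human synapsin I promoter provides neuron-restricted transcription. Downstream, the coding sequence for hM3Dq lies in the antisense orientation. hM3Dq is an engineered, Gq-coupled DREADD derived from the human M3 muscarinic receptor (annotated as CHRM3), and here it carries an N-terminal HA epitope. The inverted sequence is bracketed by oppositely oriented FRT sites, so Flp recombinase is needed to flip it into the sense orientation. Between the promoter and the payload sits a hammerhead ribozyme flanked by two same-orientation loxP sites, which Cre can excise. The ribozyme presumably cleaves and destabilises the transcript until it is removed, though the record does not spell out this mechanism. Together these gates give the stated AND logic, with HA-hM3Dq expressed only in cells containing both Cre and Flp. The cassette ends in W3SL, a compact 3′ element annotated as truncated WPRE plus SV40 polyadenylation fragments, which saves packaging capacity. The construct suits chemogenetic activation of neuronal populations defined by two recombinase drivers, with HA available for detecting the receptor.
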