Addgene plasmid #218758: pAAV-hSyn-ConVERGD-(HA)hM3Dq-W3SL
Purpose: Provides AND intersectional (Cre+Flp) expression of HA-hM3Dq
Depositing lab: Lindsay Schwarz. Depositing organization: St. Jude Children's Research Hospital. Publication: A Novel Single Vector Intersectional AAV Strategy for Interrogating Cellular Diversity and Brain Function. Hughes AC, Pollard BG, Xu B, Gammons JW, Chapman P, Bikoff JB, Schwarz LA. bioRxiv. 2023 Feb 8:2023.02.07.527312. doi: 10.1101/2023.02.07.527312. Preprint. PubMed 36798174.
Backbone
  Vector backbone: pAAV
  Backbone manufacturer: Azenta Life Sciences
  Vector type: AAV
Growth in bacteria
  Bacterial resistance: Ampicillin, 100 μg/mL
  Growth temperature: 30°C
  Growth strain: NEB Stable
  Copy number: Low Copy
Gene/Insert
  Gene/Insert name: hM3Dq
  Species: Synthetic
  Promoter: hSyn
  Tag / fusion protein: HA (N terminal on insert)
  Cloning method: Other
Terms and licenses: Academic/Nonprofit Terms; Industry Terms: Not Available to Industry
Depositor comments: Please visit https://doi.org/10.1101/2023.02.07.527312 for bioRxiv preprint.
How to cite: pAAV-hSyn-ConVERGD-(HA)hM3Dq-W3SL was a gift from Lindsay Schwarz (Addgene plasmid # 218758 ; http://n2t.net/addgene:218758 ; RRID:Addgene_218758)
